Addgene plasmid #236573: pMK435
Purpose: (Empty Backbone) Cloning vector for PaqCI Golden Gate assembly of ISYmu1 gRNAs into TRV2 Architecture_B
Depositing lab: Steven Jacobsen. Depositing organization: University of California, Los Angeles (UCLA). Publication: Viral delivery of an RNA-guided genome editor for transgene-free germline editing in Arabidopsis. Weiss T, Kamalu M, Shi H, Li Z, Amerasekera J, Zhong Z, Adler BA, Song MM, Vohra K, Wirnowski G, Chitkara S, Ambrose C, Steinmetz N, Sridharan A, Sahagun D, Banfield JF, Doudna JA, Jacobsen SE. Nat Plants. 2025 Apr 22. doi: 10.1038/s41477-025-01989-9. PubMed 40263581.
Backbone
  Vector backbone: T-DNA
  Vector type: Plant Expression
Growth in bacteria
  Bacterial resistance: Kanamycin, 50 μg/mL
  Growth temperature: 37°C
  Growth strain: ccdB Survival
  Copy number: Unknown
Terms and licenses: Academic/Nonprofit Terms; Industry Terms: Not Available to Industry
Depositor comments: Please visit https://doi.org/10.1101/2024.07.17.603964 for bioRxiv preprint.
How to cite: pMK435 was a gift from Steven Jacobsen (Addgene plasmid # 236573 ; http://n2t.net/addgene:236573 ; RRID:Addgene_236573)
