[The description below was written by a language model from this plasmid's Addgene catalogue record and pLannotate feature annotations shown in this document.]
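Description:
pMK435 is a 14.1 kb binary T-DNA plasmid for plant expression. It serves as an empty cloning backbone for building tobacco rattle virus RNA2 (TRV2) vectors that carry guide RNAs for the RNA-guided nuclease ISYmu1, in a layout the depositors call "Architecture_B". The backbone has a high-copy ColE1/pMB1-type origin with the pBR322 bom site for propagation in E. coli. The pVS1 oriV, RepA and StaA functions normally support replication and stable maintenance in Agrobacterium. Selection is by kanamycin resistance (aphA-3). Because the cloning site retains a ccdB toxin gene, the uncut vector must be grown in a ccdB-tolerant strain.

Between the nopaline-type left and right T-DNA borders, an enhanced CaMV 35S promoter with a duplicated enhancer drives transcription of the viral cDNA, which includes the TRV coat protein gene. Downstream lies a 2xFLAG tag followed by about 1.3 kb that the feature table does not annotate. This region may encode the tagged ISYmu1 protein, but the record does not confirm that.

Next comes a Gateway-derived counterselection cassette containing chloramphenicol resistance, a ccdA fragment and ccdB, flanked by attR sites. According to the stated purpose, this cassette is replaced by guide sequences through PaqCI Golden Gate assembly, so loss of ccdB enriches for correct clones.

After the cassette come a tRNA element, the viral 3' tRNA-like structure pseudoknot, a hammerhead ribozyme that presumably trims the transcript to a defined 3' end, and the NOS terminator. A tRNA in this position is often used as an RNA mobility or processing signal, though the record does not give its role.

The associated publication concerns viral delivery of an RNA-guided editor for transgene-free germline editing in Arabidopsis.
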