Features (pLannotate 1.2.2; 27 found; start..end, strand, type, name):
    253..277     +  misc_feature   LB T-DNA repeat: left border repeat from nopaline C58 T-DNA
    380..400     -  misc_feature   MCS (fragment): pUC18/19 multiple cloning site
    475..1149    +  promoter       CaMV 35S promoter (enhanced): cauliflower mosaic virus 35S promoter with a duplicated enhancer region
   1709..2320    +  CDS            CP: CAPSD_TRVPP - Experimental evidence at protein level: Swiss-Prot protein existence level 1. Capsid protein self-assembles to form rod-shaped virions about 22 nm in diameter with a central canal enclosing the viral genomic RNA. From Tobacco rattle virus (isolate PpK20) (TRV).
   2728..2775    +  CDS            2xFLAG: two tandem FLAG® epitope tags
   4125..4249    +  protein_bind   attR1: mutant version of attR; recombination site for the Gateway® LR reaction LR Clonase™
   4274..4304    +  promoter       lac UV5 promoter: E. coli lac promoter with an "up" mutation
   4328..4357    +  promoter       cat promoter (fragment): promoter of the E. coli cat gene encoding chloramphenicol acetyltransferase
   4358..5038    +  CDS            CmR: chloramphenicol acetyltransferase confers resistance to chloramphenicol
   5195..5353    +  CDS            ccdA (fragment): CCDA_ECO57 - Also known as H, letA. Experimental evidence at protein level: Swiss-Prot protein existence level 1. Antitoxin component of a type II toxin-antitoxin (TA) system which inhibits the post-segregational killing (PSK) of plasmid-free cells, also referred to as a plasmid addiction system. Binds to and blocks the activity of CcdB; will also remove bound CcdB protein from the CcdB-GyrA complex by forming a CcdA-CcdB complex, a process termed rejuvenation. Functions as a transcriptional corepressor for the ccdAB operon, repression also requires CcdB (By similarity). From Escherichia coli
   5358..5663    +  CDS            ccdB: CcdB, a bacterial toxin that poisons DNA gyrase; ccdB; Plasmids containing the ccdB gene cannot be propagated in standard E. coli strains.
   5704..5828    -  protein_bind   attR1: mutant version of attR; recombination site for the Gateway® LR reaction LR Clonase™
   5903..5976    +  ncRNA          tRNA: Accession: RF00005 - tRNA
   6339..6378    +  ncRNA          TLS-PK6: Accession: RF01101 - Pseudoknot of tRNA-like structure
   6374..6429    +  ncRNA          Hammerhead 3: Accession: RF00008 - Hammerhead ribozyme (type III)
   6439..6457    +  CDS            9xHis (fragment): 9xHis affinity tag
   6492..6744    +  terminator     NOS terminator: nopaline synthase terminator and poly(A) signal
   6766..6790    +  misc_feature   RB T-DNA repeat: right border repeat from nopaline C58 T-DNA
   7130..7531    +  CDS            Y4CG_SINFN (fragment): Protein inferred from homology: Swiss-Prot protein existence level 3. From Sinorhizobium fredii (strain NBRC 101917 / NGR234).
   8091..8720    +  CDS            pVS1 StaA: stability protein from the Pseudomonas plasmid pVS1 (Heeb et al., 2000)
   9149..10222   +  CDS            pVS1 RepA: replication protein from the Pseudomonas plasmid pVS1 (Heeb et al., 2000)
  10288..10482   +  rep_origin     pVS1 oriV: origin of replication for the Pseudomonas plasmid pVS1 (Heeb et al., 2000)
  10685..10724   +  CDS            rop (fragment): Rop protein, which maintains plasmids at low copy number; rop
  10826..10966   +  misc_feature   bom: basis of mobility region from pBR322
  11152..11740   -  rep_origin     ori: high-copy-number ColE1/pMB1/pBR322/pUC origin of replication
  11848..11917   -  ncRNA          RNA-OUT: Accession: RF00240 - RNA-OUT
  13165..13959   -  CDS            KanR: aminoglycoside phosphotransferase; aphA-3; confers resistance to kanamycin
>Addgene plasmid #236573 | pMK435 | addgene full sequence | sequence record 470347 | Addgene NGS Result
TTTTGAAACCGCGGTGATCACAGGCAGCAACGCTCTGTCATCGTTACAATCAACATGCTACCCTCCGCGA
GATCATCCGTGTTTCAAACCCGGCAGCTTAGTTGCCGTTCTTCCGAATAGCATCGGTAACATGAGCAAAG
TCTGCCGCCTTACAACGGCTCTCCCGCTGACGCCGTCCCGGACTGATGGGCTGCCTGTATCGAGTGGTGA
TTTTGTGCCGAGCTGCCGGTCGGGGAGCTGTTGGCTGGCTGGTGGCAGGATATATTGTGGTGTAAACAAA
TTGACGCTTAGACAACTTAATAACACATTGCGGACGTTTTTAATGTACTGAATTAACGCCGAATTAATTC
CTAGGCCACCATGTTGGGCCCGGCGCGCCAAGCTTGCATGCCTGCAGGTCAACATGGTGGAGCACGACAC
TCTCGTCTACTCCAAGAATATCAAAGATACAGTCTCAGAAGACCAGAGGGCTATTGAGACTTTTCAACAA
AGGGTAATATCGGGAAACCTCCTCGGATTCCATTGCCCAGCTATCTGTCACTTCATCGAAAGGACAGTAG
AAAAGGAAGATGGCTTCTACAAATGCCATCATTGCGATAAAGGAAAGGCTATCGTTCAAGATGCCTCTAC
CGACAGTGGTCCCAAAGATGGACCCCCACCCACGAGGAACATCGTGGAAAAAGAAGACGTTCCAACCACG
TCTTCAAAGCAAGTGGATTGATGTGATGGTCAACATGGTGGAGCACGACACTCTCGTCTACTCCAAGAAT
ATCAAAGATACAGTCTCAGAAGACCAGAGGGCTATTGAGACTTTTCAACAAAGGGTAATATCGGGAAACC
TCCTCGGATTCCATTGCCCAGCTATCTGTCACTTCATCGAAAGGACAGTAGAAAAGGAAGATGGCTTCTA
CAAATGCCATCATTGCGATAAAGGAAAGGCTATCGTTCAAGATGCCTCTACCGACAGTGGTCCCAAAGAT
GGACCCCCACCCACGAGGAACATCGTGGAAAAAGAAGACGTTCCAACCACGTCTTCAAAGCAAGTGGATT
GATGTGATATCTCCACTGACGTAAGGGATGACGCACAATCCCACTATCCTTCGCAAGACCCTTCCTCTAT
ATAAGGAAGTTCATTTCATTTGGAGAGGATAAAACATTGCACCTATGGTGTTGCCCTGGCTGGGGTATGT
CAGTGATCGCAGTAGAATGTACTAATTGACAAGTTGGAGAATACGGTAGAACGTCCTTATCCAACACAGC
CTTTATCCCTCTCCCTGACGAGGTTTTTGTCAGTGTAATATTTCTTTTTGAACTATCCAGCTTAGTACCG
TACGGGAAAGTGACTGGTGTGCTTATCTTTGAAATGTTACTTTGGGTTTCGGTTCTTTAGGTTAGTAAGA
AAGCACTTGTCTTCTCATACAAAGGAAAACCTGAGACGTATCGCTTACGAAAGTAGCAATGAAAGAAAGG
TGGTGGTTTTAATCGCTACCGCAAAAACGATGGGGTCGTTTTAATTAACTTCTCCTACGCAAGCGTCTAA
ACGGACGTTGGGGTTTTGCTAGTTTCTTTAGAGAAAACTAGCTAAGTCTTTAATGTTATCATTAGAGATG
GCATAAATATAATACTTGTGTCTGCTGATAAGATCATTTTAATTTGGACGATTAGACTTGTTGAACTACA
GGTTACTGAATCACTTGCGCTAATCAACATGGGAGATATGTACGATGAATCATTTGACAAGTCGGGCGGT
CCTGCTGACTTGATGGACGATTCTTGGGTGGAATCAGTTTCGTGGAAAGATCTGTTGAAGAAGTTACACA
GCATAAAATTTGCACTACAGTCTGGTAGAGATGAGATCACTGGGTTACTAGCGGCACTGAATAGACAGTG
TCCTTATTCACCATATGAGCAGTTTCCAGATAAGAAGGTGTATTTCCTTTTAGACTCACGGGCTAACAGT
GCTCTTGGTGTGATTCAGAACGCTTCAGCGTTCAAGAGACGAGCTGATGAGAAGAATGCAGTGGCGGGTG
TTACAAATATTCCTGCGAATCCAAACACAACGGTTACGACGAACCAAGGGAGTACTACTACTACCAAGGC
GAACACTGGCTCGACTTTGGAAGAAGACTTGTACACTTATTACAAATTCGATGATGCCTCTACAGCTTTC
CACAAATCTCTAACTTCGTTAGAGAACATGGAGTTGAAGAGTTATTACCGAAGGAACTTTGAGAAAGTAT
TCGGGATTAAGTTTGGTGGAGCAGCTGCTAGTTCATCTGCACCGCCTCCAGCGAGTGGAGGTCCGATACG
TCCTAATCCCTAGGGATTTAAGGACGTGAACTCTGTTGAGATCTCTGTGAAATTCAGAGGGTGGGTGATA
CCATATTCACTGATGCCATTAGCGACATCTAAATAGGGCTAATTGTGACTAATTTGAGGGAATTTCCTTT
ACCATTGACGTCAGTGTCGTTGGTAGCATTTGAGTTTCGGCACACAAGGTTAAAAACGCTGTAGTAATAC
ATGCGCAAGAACAGGCTGAGCATCTTGTTCTGGGGTTTCACACTATCTTTAGAGAAAGTGTTAAGTTAAT
TAAGTTATCTTAATTAAGAGCATAATTATACTGATTTGTCTCTCGTTGATAGAGTCTATCATTCTGTTAT
TAAAAATTTGACAACTCGGTTTGCTGACCTACTGGTCACTGTATCACTTACCCGAGTTAACGAGATGGAT
TACAAGGATGATGATGATAAGGATTACAAGGATGATGATGATAAGATGGCTCCAAAGAAGAAGAGAAAGG
TTGGAATCCACGGAGTTCCAGCTGCTATGCTGCAGCATAAAGCCTATGAATACCGTATCTATCCAGATAA
GAAGCAGGAAACACTGATTGCCAAGACAATAGGCAGTTCAAGGTATGTATACAACCATTTCCTGGAACTT
TGGAACAAGGAATATGAGGAGACCGGAAAAGGTCTGACTTATTACGCATGCTCCAAACTTCTGACAAAGC
TTAAGAGGGACCCGGAAACAGTATGGCTTTGTGAAGTGGATAAGTTCTCGCTCCAGAATTCGCTTCGTAA
CCTGTCGGACGCCTTCTCCCGCTTTTTCAAAGGACAGAACGAGCATCCCCAGTTCAAGAGCAAGAAGAGC
CCGAGGCAAAGCTACACGACACAATATACGAACAACAACATCGCAGTTTCCGGAAATTGTCTGAAGCTGC
CTAAGCTGGGCCTTGTCAAGTTTGCAGACAGTAGGGAGATGAAAGGCCGTATACTGAATGCCACAGTACG
AAGGAAATCGAGCGGGAAATTCTTCGTATCGATCCTATGCGAAGAGGAGATCTGTGAATTGCCAAAGACT
GACTCATCTGTCGGAATTGACCTCGGAATCATTGACTTTGCGGTTATGTCAGACGGAAGCAGGCATGACA
ACAATCATTTTACCAGGCAAATGGAAGAAAGGCTTAGACGGGAGCAGCGAAAGCTTGCAAGGCGTGCACT
TGCTGCGGAGAAAAGGGGCATTTCCCTTTCTGAAGCCAGGAACTATCAGAAGCAAAGGCGGAAGGTAGCG
AGACTTTATGAAAAGGTTGCAAACCAGCGAAAAGAATATCTTAACAAACTCAGTACAGAGATAGTCAAAA
ACCACGATATCATCTGTATCGAGGACCTTAACGTTAAGGGCATGATGCGCAATCATAAACTGGCAAAAAG
CATCTCTGATGTATCATGGACGAGCCTTGTATCGAAACTGCAGTACAAGGCTTCCTGGTATGGAAAAGAA
GTCATCAGGATAAGCAGATGGTTTCCGTCAAGTCAGATATGCTCAGAGTGCGGCCACAAGGACAGGAAGA
AGCCTCTCCATGTAAGGGAGTGGACCTGTCCTGTTTGTCATGCCCACCATGACCGTGACGTCAATGCAGC
AAGAAATATACTGGCTGAGGGACTCAGGATAAGAGCTCTGACTCCGGGGTCTTAGCAATACAGAAGCAAA
CAGGAACCGCAGGAATTGCGGGGGTAGCTTGGTAAACAAGAGAAACCTCTGCCGGCAAAGAAATAAGCCG
GTAAGTATGCTCTGTTCCCAAGAATCTCGTGACTTTAGTCATGAGAGTTTCAACATCGCAGGTGACAAGT
TTGTACAAAAAAGCTGAACGAGAAACGTAAAATGATATAAATATCAATATATTAAATTAGATTTTGCATA
AAAAACAGACTACATAATACTGTAAAACACAACATATCCAGTCACTATGGCGGCCGCATTAGGAACCCCA
GGCTTTACACTTTATGCTTCCGGCTCGTATAATGTGTGGATTTTGAGTTAGGATCCGTCGAGATTTTCAG
GAGCTAAGGAAGCTAAAATGGAGAAAAAAATCACTGGATATACCACCGTTGATATATCCCAATGGCATCG
TAAAGAACATTTTGAGGCATTTCAGTCAGTCGCTCAATGTACCTATAACCAGACCGTTCAGCTGGATATT
ACGGCCTTTTTAAAGACCGTAAAGAAAAATAAGCACAAGTTTTATCCGGCCTTTATTCACATTCTTGCCC
GCCTGATGAATGCTCATCCGGAATTCCGTATGGCAATGAAAGACGGTGAGCTGGTGATATGGGATAGTGT
TCACCCTTGTTACACCGTTTTCCATGAGCAAACTGAAACGTTTTCATCGCTCTGGAGTGAATACCACGAC
GATTTCCGGCAGTTTCTACACATATATTCGCAAGATGTGGCGTGTTACGGTGAAAACCTGGCCTATTTCC
CTAAAGGGTTTATTGAGAATATGTTTTTCGTCTCAGCCAATCCCTGGGTGAGTTTCACCAGTTTTGATTT
AAACGTGGCCAATATGGACAACTTCTTCGCCCCCGTTTTCACCATGGGCAAATATTATACGCAAGGCGAC
AAGGTGCTGATGCCGCTGGCGATTCAGGTTCATCATGCCGTTTGTGATGGCTTCCATGTCGGCAGAATGC
TTAATGAATTACAACAGTACTGCGATGAGTGGCAGGCGGGGCGTAATCTAGAGGATCCGGCTTACTAAAA
GCCAGATAACAGTATGCGTATTTGCGCGCTGATTTTTGCGGTATAAGAATATATACTGATATGTATACCC
GAAGTATGTCAAAAAGAGGTATGCTATGAAGCAGCGTATTACAGTGACAGTTGACAGCGACAGCTATCAG
TTGCTCAAGGCATATATGATGTCAATATCTCCGGTCTGGTAAGCACAACCATGCAGAATGAAGCCCGTCG
TCTGCGTGCCGAACGCTGGAAAGCGGAAAATCAGGAAGGGATGGCTGAGGTCGCCCGGTTTATTGAAATG
AACGGCTCTTTTGCTGACGAGAACAGGGGCTGGTGAAATGCAGTTTAAGGTTTACACCTATAAAAGAGAG
AGCCGTTATCGTCTGTTTGTGGATGTACAGAGTGATATTATTGACACGCCCGGGCGACGGATGGTGATCC
CCCTGGCCAGTGCACGTCTGCTGTCAGATAAAGTCCCCCGTGAACTTTACCCGGTGGTGCATATCGGGGA
TGAAAGCTGGCGCATGATGACCACCGATATGGCCAGTGTGCCGGCCTCCGTTATCGGGGAAGAAGTGGCT
GATCTCAGCCACCGCGAAAATGACATCAAAAACGCCATTAACCTGATGTTCTGGGGAATATAAATGTCAG
GCTCCCTTATACACAGCCAGTCTGCAGGTCGACCATAGTGACTGGATATGTTGTGTTTTACAGTATTATG
TAGTCTGTTTTTTATGCAAAATCTAATTTAATATATTGATATTTATATCATTTTACGTTTCTCGTTCAGC
TTTTTTGTACAAACTTGTCACCTGCGATGGGCCGGCATGGTCCCAGCCTCCTCGCTGGCGCCGGCTGGGC
AACATGCTTCGGCATGGCGAATGGGACCCGTAGCTCAGTTGGTTAGAGCGTTGGTCTTATGAGCCGAAGG
TCGCGGGTTCGAGCCCCGCCGGAAGCACCCGGGCATGTCCCGAAGACATTAAACTACGGTTCTTTAAGTA
GATCCGTGTCTGAAGTTTTAGGTTCAATTTAAACCTACGAGATTGACATTCTCGACTGATCTTGATTGAT
CGGTAAGTCTTTTGTAATTTAATTTTCTTTTTGATTTTATTTTAAATTGTTATCTGTTTCTGTGTATAGA
CTGTTTGAGATCGGCGTTTGGCCGACTCATTGTCTTACCATAGGGGAACGGACTTTGTTTGTGTTGTTAT
TTTATTTGTATTTTATTAAAATTCTCAACGATCTGAAAAAGCCTCGCGGCTAAGAGATTGTTGGGGGGTG
AGTAAGTACTTTTAAAGTGATGATGGTTACAAAGGCAAAAGGGGTAAAACCCCTCGCCTACGTAAGCGTT
ATTACGCCCGTCTGTACTTATATCAGTACACTGACGAGTCCCTAAAGGACGAAACGGGAGAACGCTAGCC
ACCACCACCACCACCACGTGTGAATTACAGGTGACCAGCTCGAATTTCCCCGATCGTTCAAACATTTGGC
AATAAAGTTTCTTAAGATTGAATCCTGTTGCCGGTCTTGCGATGATTATCATATAATTTCTGTTGAATTA
CGTTAAGCATGTAATAATTAACATGTAATGCATGACGTTATTTATGAGATGGGTTTTTATGATTAGAGTC
CCGCAATTATACATTTAATACGCGATAGAAAACAAAATATAGCGCGCAAACTAGGATAAATTATCGCGCG
CGGTGTCATCTATGTTACTAGATCGGGAATTAAACTATCAGTGTTTGACAGGATATATTGGCGGGTAAAC
CTAAGAGAAAAGAGCGTTTATTAGAATAATCGGATATTTAAAAGGGCGTGAAAAGGTTTATCCGTTCGTC
CATTTGTATGTGCATGCCAACCACAGGGTTCCCCTCGGGATCAAAGTACTTTGATCCAACCCCTCCGCTG
CTATAGTGCAGTCGGCTTCTGACGTTCAGTGCAGCCGTCTTCTGAAAACGACATGTCGCACAAGTCCTAA
GTTACGCGACAGGCTGCCGCCCTGCCCTTTTCCTGGCGTTTTCTTGTCGCGTGTTTTAGTCGCATAAAGT
AGAATACTTGCGACTAGAACCGGAGACATTACGCCATGAACAAGAGCGCCGCCGCTGGCCTGCTGGGCTA
TGCCCGCGTCAGCACCGACGACCAGGACTTGACCAACCAACGGGCCGAACTGCACGCGGCCGGCTGCACC
AAGCTGTTTTCCGAGAAGATCACCGGCACCAGGCGCGACCGCCCGGAGCTGGCCAGGATGCTTGACCACC
TACGCCCTGGCGACGTTGTGACAGTGACCAGGCTAGACCGCCTGGCCCGCAGCACCCGCGACCTACTGGA
CATTGCCGAGCGCATCCAGGAGGCCGGCGCGGGCCTGCGTAGCCTGGCAGAGCCGTGGGCCGACACCACC
ACGCCGGCCGGCCGCATGGTGTTGACCGTGTTCGCCGGCATTGCCGAGTTCGAGCGTTCCCTAATCATCG
ACCGCACCCGGAGCGGGCGCGAGGCCGCCAAGGCCCGAGGCGTGAAGTTTGGCCCCCGCCCTACCCTCAC
CCCGGCACAGATCGCGCACGCCCGCGAGCTGATCGACCAGGAAGGCCGCACCGTGAAAGAGGCGGCTGCA
CTGCTTGGCGTGCATCGCTCGACCCTGTACCGCGCACTTGAGCGCAGCGAGGAAGTGACGCCCACCGAGG
CCAGGCGGCGCGGTGCCTTCCGTGAGGACGCATTGACCGAGGCCGACGCCCTGGCGGCCGCCGAGAATGA
ACGCCAAGAGGAACAAGCATGAAACCGCACCAGGACGGCCAGGACGAACCGTTTTTCATTACCGAAGAGA
TCGAGGCGGAGATGATCGCGGCCGGGTACGTGTTCGAGCCGCCCGCGCACGTCTCAACCGTGCGGCTGCA
TGAAATCCTGGCCGGTTTGTCTGATGCCAAGCTGGCGGCCTGGCCGGCCAGCTTGGCCGCTGAAGAAACC
GAGCGCCGCCGTCTAAAAAGGTGATGTGTATTTGAGTAAAACAGCTTGCGTCATGCGGTCGCTGCGTATA
TGATGCGATGAGTAAATAAACAAATACGCAAGGGGAACGCATGAAGGTTATCGCTGTACTTAACCAGAAA
GGCGGGTCAGGCAAGACGACCATCGCAACCCATCTAGCCCGCGCCCTGCAACTCGCCGGGGCCGATGTTC
TGTTAGTCGATTCCGATCCCCAGGGCAGTGCCCGCGATTGGGCGGCCGTGCGGGAAGATCAACCGCTAAC
CGTTGTCGGCATCGACCGCCCGACGATTGACCGCGACGTGAAGGCCATCGGCCGGCGCGACTTCGTAGTG
ATCGACGGAGCGCCCCAGGCGGCGGACTTGGCTGTGTCCGCGATCAAGGCAGCCGACTTCGTGCTGATTC
CGGTGCAGCCAAGCCCTTACGACATATGGGCCACCGCCGACCTGGTGGAGCTGGTTAAGCAGCGCATTGA
GGTCACGGATGGAAGGCTACAAGCGGCCTTTGTCGTGTCGCGGGCGATCAAAGGCACGCGCATCGGCGGT
GAGGTTGCCGAGGCGCTGGCCGGGTACGAGCTGCCCATTCTTGAGTCCCGTATCACGCAGCGCGTGAGCT
ACCCAGGCACTGCCGCCGCCGGCACAACCGTTCTTGAATCAGAACCCGAGGGCGACGCTGCCCGCGAGGT
CCAGGCGCTGGCCGCTGAAATTAAATCAAAACTCATTTGAGTTAATGAGGTAAAGAGAAAATGAGCAAAA
GCACAAACACGCTAAGTGCCGGCCGTCCGAGCGCACGCAGCAGCAAGGCTGCAACGTTGGCCAGCCTGGC
AGACACGCCAGCCATGAAGCGGGTCAACTTTCAGTTGCCGGCGGAGGATCACACCAAGCTGAAGATGTAC
GCGGTACGCCAAGGCAAGACCATTACCGAGCTGCTATCTGAATACATCGCGCAGCTACCAGAGTAAATGA
GCAAATGAATAAATGAGTAGATGAATTTTAGCGGCTAAAGGAGGCGGCATGGAAAATCAAGAACAACCAG
GCACCGACGCCGTGGAATGCCCCATGTGTGGAGGAACGGGCGGTTGGCCAGGCGTAAGCGGCTGGGTTGC
CTGCCGGCCCTGCAATGGCACTGGAACCCCCAAGCCCGAGGAATCGGCGTGAGCGGTCGCAAACCATCCG
GCCCGGTACAAATCGGCGCGGCGCTGGGTGATGACCTGGTGGAGAAGTTGAAGGCCGCGCAGGCCGCCCA
GCGGCAACGCATCGAGGCAGAAGCACGCCCCGGTGAATCGTGGCAAGCGGCCGCTGATCGAATCCGCAAA
GAATCCCGGCAACCGCCGGCAGCCGGTGCGCCGTCGATTAGGAAGCCGCCCAAGGGCGACGAGCAACCAG
ATTTTTTCGTTCCGATGCTCTATGACGTGGGCACCCGCGATAGTCGCAGCATCATGGACGTGGCCGTTTT
CCGTCTGTCGAAGCGTGACCGACGAGCTGGCGAGGTGATCCGCTACGAGCTTCCAGACGGGCACGTAGAG
GTTTCCGCAGGGCCGGCCGGCATGGCCAGTGTGTGGGATTACGACCTGGTACTGATGGCGGTTTCCCATC
TAACCGAATCCATGAACCGATACCGGGAAGGGAAGGGAGACAAGCCCGGCCGCGTGTTCCGTCCACACGT
TGCGGACGTACTCAAGTTCTGCCGGCGAGCCGATGGCGGAAAGCAGAAAGACGACCTGGTAGAAACCTGC
ATTCGGTTAAACACCACGCACGTTGCCATGCAGCGTACGAAGAAGGCCAAGAACGGCCGCCTGGTGACGG
TATCCGAGGGTGAAGCCTTGATTAGCCGCTACAAGATCGTAAAGAGCGAAACCGGGCGGCCGGAGTACAT
CGAGATCGAGCTAGCTGATTGGATGTACCGCGAGATCACAGAAGGCAAGAACCCGGACGTGCTGACGGTT
CACCCCGATTACTTTTTGATCGATCCCGGCATCGGCCGTTTTCTCTACCGCCTGGCACGCCGCGCCGCAG
GCAAGGCAGAAGCCAGATGGTTGTTCAAGACGATCTACGAACGCAGTGGCAGCGCCGGAGAGTTCAAGAA
GTTCTGTTTCACCGTGCGCAAGCTGATCGGGTCAAATGACCTGCCGGAGTACGATTTGAAGGAGGAGGCG
GGGCAGGCTGGCCCGATCCTAGTCATGCGCTACCGCAACCTGATCGAGGGCGAAGCATCCGCCGGTTCCT
AATGTACGGAGCAGATGCTAGGGCAAATTGCCCTAGCAGGGGAAAAAGGTCGAAAAGGTCTCTTTCCTGT
GGATAGCACGTACATTGGGAACCCAAAGCCGTACATTGGGAACCGGAACCCGTACATTGGGAACCCAAAG
CCGTACATTGGGAACCGGTCACACATGTAAGTGACTGATATAAAAGAGAAAAAAGGCGATTTTTCCGCCT
AAAACTCTTTAAAACTTATTAAAACTCTTAAAACCCGCCTGGCCTGTGCATAACTGTCTGGCCAGCGCAC
AGCCGAAGAGCTGCAAAAAGCGCCTACCCTTCGGTCGCTGCGCTCCCTACGCCCCGCCGCTTCGCGTCGG
CCTATCGCGGCCGCTGGCCGCTCAAAAATGGCTGGCCTACGGCCAGGCAATCTACCAGGGCGCGGACAAG
CCGCGCCGTCGCCACTCGACCGCCGGCGCCCACATCAAGGCACCCTGCCTCGCGCGTTTCGGTGATGACG
GTGAAAACCTCTGACACATGCAGCTCCCGGAGACGGTCACAGCTTGTCTGTAAGCGGATGCCGGGAGCAG
ACAAGCCCGTCAGGGCGCGTCAGCGGGTGTTGGCGGGTGTCGGGGCGCAGCCATGACCCAGTCACGTAGC
GATAGCGGAGTGTATACTGGCTTAACTATGCGGCATCAGAGCAGATTGTACTGAGAGTGCACCATATGCG
GTGTGAAATACCGCACAGATGCGTAAGGAGAAAATACCGCATCAGGCGCTCTTCCGCTTCCTCGCTCACT
GACTCGCTGCGCTCGGTCGTTCGGCTGCGGCGAGCGGTATCAGCTCACTCAAAGGCGGTAATACGGTTAT
CCACAGAATCAGGGGATAACGCAGGAAAGAACATGTGAGCAAAAGGCCAGCAAAAGGCCAGGAACCGTAA
AAAGGCCGCGTTGCTGGCGTTTTTCCATAGGCTCCGCCCCCCTGACGAGCATCACAAAAATCGACGCTCA
AGTCAGAGGTGGCGAAACCCGACAGGACTATAAAGATACCAGGCGTTTCCCCCTGGAAGCTCCCTCGTGC
GCTCTCCTGTTCCGACCCTGCCGCTTACCGGATACCTGTCCGCCTTTCTCCCTTCGGGAAGCGTGGCGCT
TTCTCATAGCTCACGCTGTAGGTATCTCAGTTCGGTGTAGGTCGTTCGCTCCAAGCTGGGCTGTGTGCAC
GAACCCCCCGTTCAGCCCGACCGCTGCGCCTTATCCGGTAACTATCGTCTTGAGTCCAACCCGGTAAGAC
ACGACTTATCGCCACTGGCAGCAGCCACTGGTAACAGGATTAGCAGAGCGAGGTATGTAGGCGGTGCTAC
AGAGTTCTTGAAGTGGTGGCCTAACTACGGCTACACTAGAAGGACAGTATTTGGTATCTGCGCTCTGCTG
AAGCCAGTTACCTTCGGAAAAAGAGTTGGTAGCTCTTGATCCGGCAAACAAACCACCGCTGGTAGCGGTG
GTTTTTTTGTTTGCAAGCAGCAGATTACGCGCAGAAAAAAAGGATCTCAAGAAGATCCTTTGATCTTTTC
TACGGGGTCTGACGCTCAGTGGAACGAAAACTCACGTTAAGGGCTGATGAATCCCCTAATGATTTTTATC
AAAATCATTAAGTTAAGGTAGATACACATCTTGTCATATGATCAAATGGTTTCGCCAAAAATCAATAATC
AGACAACAAAATGTGCGAACTCGATATTTTACACGACTCTCTTTACCAATTCTGCCCCGAATTACACTTA
AAACGACTCAACAGCTTAACGTTGGCTTGCCACGCCTTACTTGACTGTAAAACTCTCACTCTTACCGAAC
TTGGCCGTAACCTGCCAACCAAAGCGAGAACAAAACATAACATCAAACGAATCGACCGATTGTTAGGTAA
TCGTCACCTCCACAAAGAGCGACTCGCTGTATACCGTTGGCATGCTAGCTTTATCTGTTCGGGCAATACG
ATGCCCATTGTACTTGTTGACTGGTCTGATATCCGTGAGCAAAAACGGCTTATGGTATTGCGAGCTTCAG
TCGCACTACACGGTCGTTCTGTTACTCTTTATGAGAAAGCGTTCCCGCTTTCAGAGCAATGTTCAAAGAA
AGCTCATGACCAATTTCTAGCCGACCTTGCGAGCATTCTACCGAGTAACACCACACCGCTCATTGTCAGT
GATGCTGGCTTTAAAGTGCCATGGTATAAATCCGTTGAGAAGCTGGGTTGGTACTGGTTAAGTCGAGTAA
GAGGAAAAGTACAATATGCAGACCTAGGAGCGGAAAACTGGAAACCTATCAGCAACTTACATGATATGTC
ATCTAGTCACTCAAAGACTTTAGGCTATAAGAGGCTGACTAAAAGCAATCCAATCTCATGCCAAATTCTA
TTGTATAAATCTCGCTCTAAAGGCCGAAAAAATCAGCGCTCGACACGGACTCATTGTCACCACCCGTCAC
CTAAAATCTACTCAGCGTCGGCAAAGGAGCCATGGATTCTAGCAACTAACTTACCTGTTGAAATTCGAAC
ACCCAAACAACTTGTTAATATCTATTCGAAGCGAATGCAGATTGAAGAAACCTTCCGAGACTTGAAAAGT
CCTGCCTACGGACTAGGCCTACGCCATAGCCGAACGAGCAGCTCAGAGCGTTTTGATATCATGCTGCTAA
TCGCCCTGATGCTTCAACTAACATGTTGGCTTGCGGGCGTTCATGCTCAGAAACAAGGTTGGGACAAGCA
CTTCCAGGCTAACACAGTCAGAAATCGAAACGTACTCTCAACAGTTCGCTTAGGCATGGAAGTTTTGCGG
CATTCTGGCTACACAATAACAAGGGAAGACTCACTCGTGGCTGCAACCCTGCTTACTCAAAATCTATTCA
CACATGGTTACGTTTTGGGGAAATTATGAGGGGATCTCTCAGCGTTAAGGGATTTTGGTCATGCATTCTA
GGTACTAAAACAATTCATCCAGTAAAATATAATATTTTATTTTCTCCCAATCAGGCTTGATCCCCAGTAA
GTCAAAAAATAGCTCGACATACTGTTCTTCCCCGATATCCTCCCTGATCGACCGGACGCAGAAGGCAATG
TCATACCACTTGTCCGCCCTGCCGCTTCTCCCAAGATCAATAAAGCCACTTACTTTGCCATCTTTCACAA
AGATGTTGCTGTCTCCCAGGTCGCCGTGGGAAAAGACAAGTTCCTCTTCGGGCTTTTCCGTCTTTAAAAA
ATCATACAGCTCGCGCGGATCTTTAAATGGAGTGTCTTCTTCCCAGTTTTCGCAATCCACATCGGCCAGA
TCGTTATTCAGTAAGTAATCCAATTCGGCTAAGCGGCTGTCTAAGCTATTCGTATAGGGACAATCCGATA
TGTCGATGGAGTGAAAGAGCCTGATGCACTCCGCATACAGCTCGATAATCTTTTCAGGGCTTTGTTCATC
TTCATACTCTTCCGAGCAAAGGACGCCATCGGCCTCACTCATGAGCAGATTGCTCCAGCCATCATGCCGT
TCAAAGTGCAGGACCTTTGGAACAGGCAGCTTTCCTTCCAGCCATAGCATCATGTCCTTTTCCCGTTCCA
CATCATAGGTGGTCCCTTTATACCGGCTGTCCGTCATTTTTAAATATAGGTTTTCATTTTCTCCCACCAG
CTTATATACCTTAGCAGGAGACATTCCTTCCGTATCTTTTACGCAGCGGTATTTTTCGATCAGTTTTTTC
AATTCCGGTGATATTCTCATTTTAGCCATTTATTATTTCCTTCCTCTTTTCTACAGTATTTAAAGATACC
CCAAGAAGCTAATTATAACAAGACGAACTCCAATTCACTGTTCCTTGCATTCTAAAACCTTAAATACCAG
AAAACAGCTTTTTCAAAGTTGTTTTCAAAGTTGGCGTATAACATAGTATCGACGGAGCCGA
